>Addgene plasmid #147531 | pLNHA-C1-HsNot1iso1_4-1317_S | depositor full sequence | sequence record 289978 | Full Sequence
TAGTTATTAATAGTAATCAATTACGGGGTCATTAGTTCATAGCCCATATATGGAGTTCCGCGTTACATAA
CTTACGGTAAATGGCCCGCCTGGCTGACCGCCCAACGACCCCCGCCCATTGACGTCAATAATGACGTATG
TTCCCATAGTAACGCCAATAGGGACTTTCCATTGACGTCAATGGGTGGAGTATTTACGGTAAACTGCCCA
CTTGGCAGTACATCAAGTGTATCATATGCCAAGTACGCCCCCTATTGACGTCAATGACGGTAAATGGCCC
GCCTGGCATTATGCCCAGTACATGACCTTATGGGACTTTCCTACTTGGCAGTACATCTACGTATTAGTCA
TCGCTATTACCATGGTGATGCGGTTTTGGCAGTACATCAATGGGCGTGGATAGCGGTTTGACTCACGGGG
ATTTCCAAGTCTCCACCCCATTGACGTCAATGGGAGTTTGTTTTGGCACCAAAATCAACGGGACTTTCCA
AAATGTCGTAACAACTCCGCCCCATTGACGCAAATGGGCGGTAGGCGTGTACGGTGGGAGGTCTATATAA
GCAGAGCTCTCTGGCTAACTAGAGAACCCACTGCTTACTGGCTTATCGAAATTAATACGACTCACTATAG
GGAGACCCAAGCTCTAGCGCTACCGGTCGCCACCATGGACGCACAAACACGACGACGTGAGCGTCGCGCT
GAGAAACAAGCTCAATGGAAAGCTGCAAACGGTGGATCTCCTCCACATATGGCTTACCCATACGATGTTC
CAGATTACGCTCCTCCATCTCGAGCTGACTCGCTCTCGCTGGCCTTGTCTCAAATCAGCTACCTGGTGGA
CAATTTAACCAAGAAAAATTACCGAGCCAGCCAGCAGGAAATACAGCATATTGTGAATCGGCACGGTCCT
GAGGCAGACAGGCATTTATTACGCTGCCTATTTTCGCATGTGGATTTCAGTGGCGATGGTAAAAGCAGTG
GCAAAGATTTCCATCAGACTCAGTTTCTGATTCAGGAGTGTGCGTTGCTGATTACAAAGCCAAATTTTAT
CTCGACGCTGTCCTATGCCATTGATAATCCATTGCACTATCAGAAGAGTTTAAAGCCTGCACCCCACTTA
TTTGCCCAGCTGAGTAAAGTGCTCAAATTAAGCAAAGTACAAGAGGTAATTTTTGGCCTTGCCCTGTTGA
ATTCTTCCAGCTCAGATCTTAGAGGTTTCGCTGCCCAGTTTATCAAACAGAAGCTTCCAGATCTTCTGCG
TTCTTACATTGACGCAGACGTCAGTGGAAATCAAGAAGGTGGCTTCCAAGATATAGCAATAGAGGTCCTA
CACCTCCTCCTCTCCCATCTCCTCTTTGGGCAGAAGGGAGCCTTTGGAGTTGGACAAGAACAGATAGACG
CTTTTCTTAAGACGCTGCGCAGAGATTTTCCCCAAGAACGCTGTCCCGTGGTGCTCGCACCACTTTTATA
CCCTGAAAAACGGGACATTCTAATGGACAGGATCCTGCCTGATTCCGGAGGGGTAGCTAAAACCATGATG
GAGAGCTCTTTGGCTGATTTCATGCAAGAAGTAGGCTATGGCTTTTGTGCAAGTATTGAAGAATGTCGCA
ATATAATCGTGCAGTTTGGTGTTCGGGAGGTCACAGCTGCCCAGGTTGCAAGGGTTTTGGGAATGATGGC
TCGAACTCATTCAGGATTAACAGATGGCATTCCATTACAGAGTATTTCTGCTCCGGGCAGTGGGATCTGG
AGTGATGGGAAAGATAAAAGTGATGGAGCACAGGCACACACATGGAATGTAGAAGTCTTGATTGACGTTC
TTAAAGAACTGAATCCAAGTTTGAATTTCAAGGAAGTAACTTATGAACTGGACCATCCTGGATTTCAAAT
TCGTGACAGTAAAGGACTTCATAATGTGGTTTATGGCATTCAGAGGGGTTTGGGTATGGAAGTGTTCCCA
GTAGACCTCATATATAGACCTTGGAAACATGCTGAAGGCCAGCTCTCCTTCATTCAACATTCCCTTATAA
ATCCAGAGATCTTCTGTTTTGCTGACTATCCCTGTCATACTGTTGCCACTGATATTCTGAAAGCACCACC
AGAGGATGACAATCGAGAAATTGCCACATGGAAGAGCTTGGATTTGATTGAATCTCTGCTGAGGCTTGCA
GAGGTTGGGCAGTATGAGCAAGTCAAACAGCTCTTCAGCTTCCCTATCAAACACTGTCCAGACATGCTGG
TATTGGCCTTACTACAAATTAACACCTCTTGGCATACCTTGCGCCATGAACTTATCTCCACTCTGATGCC
AATTTTCCTTGGAAACCATCCTAACTCAGCTATTATTTTGCACTATGCATGGCATGGGCAGGGACAGTCT
CCCTCAATTCGCCAACTTATCATGCATGCAATGGCAGAATGGTACATGAGAGGGGAGCAGTATGATCAGG
CCAAATTGTCTCGAATACTTGATGTGGCCCAGGACTTGAAGGCCTTGTCAATGCTGCTAAATGGTACTCC
ATTTGCCTTTGTTATTGACCTTGCTGCACTTGCTTCACGTCGTGAATACCTCAAACTTGATAAGTGGCTC
ACAGATAAAATTCGAGAGCATGGGGAGCCTTTTATCCAGGCGTGTATGACTTTTTTAAAGAGACGGTGTC
CTTCTATTTTGGGCGGACTTGCCCCAGAAAAAGACCAGCCCAAAAGTGCTCAACTTCCTCCAGAAACTTT
GGCGACAATGTTGGCCTGTCTGCAAGCTTGTGCAGGGAGTGTTTCTCAGGAGCTATCAGAAACTATCCTC
ACCATGGTAGCCAATTGCAGTAATGTTATGAATAAGGCCAGACAACCACCACCTGGAGTTATGCCAAAAG
GACGTCCTCCTAGTGCTAGCAGCTTAGATGCCATTTCTCCTGTTCAGATTGACCCTCTTGCTGGAATGAC
ATCTCTTAGTATAGGTGGTTCAGCTGCCCCTCACACCCAGAGTATGCAGGGTTTTCCTCCAAATTTGGGT
TCTGCATTCAGTACCCCTCAGTCACCAGCAAAAGCATTTCCACCCCTTTCAACCCCCAATCAGACCACTG
CATTCAGTGGTATTGGAGGACTTTCATCACAGCTTCCAGTAGGTGGTCTTGGCACAGGCAGCCTGACTGG
TATAGGAACTGGTGCTCTTGGACTCCCTGCAGTGAATAACGACCCTTTTGTACAGAGGAAACTGGGCACC
TCTGGACTGAATCAGCCTACATTCCAGCAGACGGACTTGTCTCAGGTGTGGCCAGAGGCAAACCAGCACT
TTAGTAAAGAGATAGATGATGAAGCAAACAGCTATTTCCAGCGAATATATAATCATCCACCACATCCAAC
CATGTCTGTTGATGAGGTATTAGAAATGCTGCAGAGATTTAAAGACTCTACTATAAAGAGGGAACGAGAA
GTATTTAACTGTATGCTAAGGAACTTGTTTGAAGAATATCGTTTTTTTCCCCAGTATCCTGATAAAGAGT
TACATATAACAGCCTGCCTATTTGGTGGTATAATTGAGAAAGGACTGGTCACTTACATGGCACTAGGTCT
GGCTCTACGATATGTTCTTGAAGCCTTACGCAAGCCTTTTGGATCCAAAATGTATTATTTCGGGATTGCT
GCACTAGATAGATTTAAAAACAGATTGAAGGACTATCCCCAGTATTGTCAGCATTTGGCTTCTATCAGTC
ACTTTATGCAATTTCCACATCATTTACAGGAGTATATTGAGTATGGACAGCAGTCTAGAGATCCTCCTGT
GAAAATGCAAGGCTCTATCACAACCCCTGGAAGTATTGCACTGGCTCAGGCCCAGGCTCAGGCCCAGGTT
CCAGCAAAAGCTCCTCTTGCTGGTCAAGTTAGCACTATGGTAACCACCTCAACAACTACCACTGTTGCTA
AAACGGTTACGGTCACCAGGCCAACTGGAGTCAGCTTTAAGAAAGATGTGCCACCTTCTATTAATACTAC
AAATATAGATACGTTGCTTGTGGCCACAGATCAAACTGAGAGAATTGTGGAGCCCCCAGAAAATATCCAG
GAGAAAATTGCTTTTATTTTCAATAATCTCTCACAGTCAAATATGACACAAAAGGTTGAAGAGCTAAAGG
AAACGGTGAAAGAAGAATTTATGCCTTGGGTTTCACAGTATCTGGTTATGAAGAGAGTCAGTATTGAGCC
AAACTTTCATAGCCTGTATTCAAACTTCCTTGACACGCTGAAGAATCCTGAATTTAACAAGATGGTTCTG
AATGAGACCTACAGAAACATTAAAGTGCTCCTGACCTCTGATAAAGCTGCAGCCAATTTCTCAGATCGTT
CTTTGCTGAAGAACTTGGGACATTGGCTAGGAATGATCACATTAGCTAAAAACAAACCCATCTTACACAC
TGACTTGGATGTGAAATCATTGCTGCTAGAGGCTTATGTTAAAGGACAACAAGAATTGCTCTATGTAGTG
CCCTTTGTTGCCAAAGTCTTAGAATCTAGCATTCGTAGTGTGGTTTTTAGGCCACCAAACCCTTGGACAA
TGGCAATTATGAATGTATTAGCTGAGCTACATCAGGAGCATGACTTAAAGTTAAACTTGAAGTTTGAAAT
CGAGGTTCTCTGCAAGAACCTTGCATTAGACATCAATGAGCTAAAACCTGGAAACCTCCTAAAGGATAAA
GATCGCCTGAAGAATTTAGATGAGCAACTCTCTTAACCGCGGGCCCGGGATCCACCGGATCTAGATAACT
GATCATAATCAGCCATACCACATTTGTAGAGGTTTTACTTGCTTTAAAAAACCTCCCACACCTCCCCCTG
AACCTGAAACATAAAATGAATGCAATTGTTGTTGTTAACTTGTTTATTGCAGCTTATAATGGTTACAAAT
AAAGCAATAGCATCACAAATTTCACAAATAAAGCATTTTTTTCACTGCATTCTAGTTGTGGTTTGTCCAA
ACTCATCAATGTATCTTAACGCGTAAATTGTAAGCGTTAATATTTTGTTAAAATTCGCGTTAAATTTTTG
TTAAATCAGCTCATTTTTTAACCAATAGGCCGAAATCGGCAAAATCCCTTATAAATCAAAAGAATAGACC
GAGATAGGGT
[37 nt withheld, positions 5121-5157]
AAAGAACGTGGACTCCAACGTCAAAGG
[49 nt withheld, positions 5185-5233]
T
[91 nt withheld, positions 5235-5325]
G
[124 nt withheld, positions 5327-5450]
CAGGTGGCACTTTTCGGGGAAATGTGCGCGGAACCCCTATTTGTTTATTTTTCTAAATACATTCAAATAT
GTATCCGCTCATGAGACAATAACCCTGATAAATGCTTCAATAATATTGAAAAAGGAAGAGTCCTGAGGCG
GAAAGAACCAGCTGTGGAATGTGTGTCAGTTAGGGTGTGGAAAGTCCCCAGGCTCCCCAGCAGGCAGAAG
TATGCAAAGCATGCATCTCAATTAGTCAGCAACCAGGTGTGGAAAGTCCCCAGGCTCCCCAGCAGGCAGA
AGTATGCAAAGCATGCATCTCAATTAGTCAGCAACCATAGTCCCGCCCCTAACTCCGCCCATCCCGCCCC
TAACTCCGCCCAGTTCCGCCCATTCTCCGCCCCATGGCTGACTAATTTTTTTTATTTATGCAGAGGCCGA
GGCCGCCTCGGCCTCTGAGCTATTCCAGAAGTAGTGAGGAGGCTTTTTTGGAGGCCTAGGCTTTTGCAAA
GATCGATCAAGAGACAGGATGAGGATCGTTTCGCATGATTGAACAAGATGGATTGCACGCAGGTTCTCCG
GCCGCTTGGGTGGAGAGGCTATTCGGCTATGACTGGGCACAACAGACAATCGGCTGCTCTGATGCCGCCG
TGTTCCGGCTGTCAGCGCAGGGGCGCCCGGTTCTTTTTGTCAAGACCGACCTGTCCGGTGCCCTGAATGA
ACTGCAAGACGAGGCAGCGCGGCTATCGTGGCTGGCCACGACGGGCGTTCCTTGCGCAGCTGTGCTCGAC
GTTGTCACTGAAGCGGGAAGGGACTGGCTGCTATTGGGCGAAGTGCCGGGGCAGGATCTCCTGTCATCTC
ACCTTGCTCCTGCCGAGAAAGTATCCATCATGGCTGATGCAATGCGGCGGCTGCATACGCTTGATCCGGC
TACCTGCCCATTCGACCACCAAGCGAAACATCGCATCGAGCGAGCACGTACTCGGATGGAAGCCGGTCTT
GTCGATCAGGATGATCTGGACGAAGAGCATCAGGGGCTCGCGCCAGCCGAACTGTTCGCCAGGCTCAAGG
CGAGCATGCCCGACGGCGAGGATCTCGTCGTGACCCATGGCGATGCCTGCTTGCCGAATATCATGGTGGA
AAATGGCCGCTTTTCTGGATTCATCGACTGTGGCCGGCTGGGTGTGGCGGACCGCTATCAGGACATAGCG
TTGGCTACCCGTGATATTGCTGAAGAGCTTGGCGGCGAATGGGCTGACCGCTTCCTCGTGCTTTACGGTA
TCGCCGCTCCCGATTCGCAGCGCATCGCCTTCTATCGCCTTCTTGACGAGTTCTTCTGAGCGGGACTCTG
GGGTTCGAAATGACCGACCAAGCGACGCCCAACCTGCCATCACGAGATTTCGATTCCACCGCCGCCTTCT
ATGAAAGGTTGGGCTTCGGAATCGTTTTCCGGGACGCCGGCTGGATGATCCTCCAGCGCGGGGATCTCAT
GCTGGAGTTCTTCGCCCACCCTAGGGGGAGGCTAACTGAAACACGGAAGGAGACAATACCGGAAGGAACC
CGCGCTATGACGGCAATAAAAAGACAGAATAAAACGCACGGTGTTGGGTCGTTTGTTCATAAACGCGGGG
TTCGGTCCCAGGGCTGGCACTCTGTCGATACCCCACCGAGACCCCATTGGGGCCAATACGCCCGCGTTTC
TTCCTTTTCCCCACCCCACCCCCCAAGTTCGGGTGAAGGCCCAGGGCTCGCAGCCAACGTCGGGGCGGCA
GGCCCTGCCATAGCCTCAGGTTACTCATATATACTTTAGATTGATTTAAAACTTCATTTTTAATTTAAAA
GGATCTAGGTGAAGATCCTTTTTGATAATCTCATGACCAAAATCCCTTAACGTGAGTTTTCGTTCCACTG
AGCGTCAGACCCCGTAGAAAAGATCAAAGGATCTTCTTGAGATCCTTTTTTTCTGCGCGTAATCTGCTGC
TTGCAAACAAAAAAACCACCGCTACCAGCGGTGGTTTGTTTGCCGGATCAAGAGCTACCAACTCTTTTTC
CGAAGGTAACTGGCTTCAGCAGAGCGCAGATACCAAATACTGTCCTTCTAGTGTAGCCGTAGTTAGGCCA
CCACTTCAAGAACTCTGTAGCACCGCCTACATACCTCGCTCTGCTAATCCTGTTACCAGTGGCTGCTGCC
AGTGGCGATAAGTCGTGTCTTACCGGGTTGGACTCAAGACGATAGTTACCGGATAAGGCGCAGCGGTCGG
GCTGAACGGGGGGTTCGTGCACACAGCCCAGCTTGGAGCGAACGACCTACACCGAACTGAGATACCTACA
GCGTGAGCTATGAGAAAGCGCCACGCTTCCCGAAGGGAGAAAGGCGGACAGGTATCCGGTAAGCGGCAGG
GTCGGAACAGGAGAGCGCACGAGGGAGCTTCCAGGGGGAAACGCCTGGTATCTTTATAGTCCTGTCGGGT
TTCGCCACCTCTGACTTGAGCGTCGATTTTTGTGATGCTCGTCAGGGGGGCGGAGCCTATGGAAAAACGC
CAGCAACGCGGCCTTTTTACGGTTCCTGGCCTTTTGCTGGCCTTTTGCTCACATGTTCTTTCCTGCGTTA
TCCCCTGATTCTGTGGATAACCGTATTACCGCCATGCAT
Features (pLannotate 1.2.2; 17 found; start..end, strand, type, name):
     61..364     +  enhancer       CMV enhancer: human cytomegalovirus immediate early enhancer
    365..568     +  promoter       CMV promoter: human cytomegalovirus (CMV) immediate early promoter
    564..597     +  LTR            5' LTR (truncated) (fragment): truncated 5' long terminal repeat (LTR) from HIV-1
    613..631     +  promoter       T7 promoter: promoter for bacteriophage T7 RNA polymerase
    665..730     +  CDS            N (fragment): REGN_LAMBD - Experimental evidence at protein level: Swiss-Prot protein existence level 1. Plays a role as a transcriptional antitermination factor that allows the virus to initiate its lytic phase. Activates expression of the delayed viral early genes by modifying host RNA polymerase (RNAP) into a form that is resistant to termination signals. This antitermination function requires the host NusA protein which serves to stabilize the interaction between antitermination protein N and host RNA polymerase. From Escherichia phage lambda (Bacteriophage lambda).
    755..781     +  CDS            3xHA (fragment): three tandem HA epitope tags
    797..4732    +  CDS            CNOT1 (fragment): CNOT1_HUMAN - Also known as CDC39, KIAA1007, NOT1. Experimental evidence at protein level: Swiss-Prot protein existence level 1. Scaffolding component of the CCR4-NOT complex which is one of the major cellular mRNA deadenylases and is linked to various cellular processes including bulk mRNA degradation, miRNA-mediated repression, translational repression during translational initiation and general transcription regulation. Additional complex functions may be a consequence of its influence on mRNA expression. Its scaffolding function implies its interaction with the catalytic complex module and
   4760..4844    +  CDS            large T antigen (fragment): large T antigen from SV40 (simian virus 40)
   4867..4988    +  polyA_signal   SV40 poly(A) signal: SV40 polyadenylation signal
   5022..5450    -  rep_origin     f1 ori (sequence partly withheld): f1 bacteriophage origin of replication; arrow indicates direction of (+) strand synthesis
   5477..5581    +  promoter       AmpR promoter: bla
   5583..5940    +  promoter       SV40 promoter: SV40 enhancer and early promoter
   5975..6769    +  CDS            NeoR/KanR: aminoglycoside phosphotransferase from Tn5; aph(3')-II (or nptII); confers resistance to neomycin, kanamycin, and G418 (Geneticin®)
   6790..6942    +  CDS            ble (fragment): BLE_KLEPN - Experimental evidence at protein level: Swiss-Prot protein existence level 1. Binding protein with a strong affinity to the bleomycin family of antibiotics. Binds to CL990; an antimitotic-antibiotic compound. From Klebsiella pneumoniae.
   7001..7048    +  polyA_signal   HSV TK poly(A) signal: herpes simplex virus thymidine kinase polyadenylation signal (Cole and Stacy, 1985)
   7139..7155    -  polyA_signal   bGH poly(A) signal (fragment): bovine growth hormone polyadenylation signal
   7377..7965    +  rep_origin     ori: high-copy-number ColE1/pMB1/pBR322/pUC origin of replication
