[The description below was written by a language model from this plasmid's Addgene catalogue record and pLannotate feature annotations shown in this document.]
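Description:
pLNHA-C1-HsNot1iso1_4-1317_S is an 8,079-nt mammalian expression plasmid that produces an N-terminal portion of human CNOT1 (NOT1), the scaffolding subunit of the CCR4-NOT deadenylase complex. The catalogue lists the backbone as unknown. The feature layout shows a CMV enhancer/promoter upstream of the coding region, an SV40 poly(A) signal downstream, an f1 origin, and a dual-promoter NeoR/KanR cassette ending in an HSV TK poly(A) signal. It replicates in E. coli at high copy from a ColE1/pUC-type origin. The Tn5 aminoglycoside phosphotransferase gene is preceded by both a bacterial (bla) promoter and the SV40 early promoter, so it gives kanamycin resistance in bacteria and could give G418 resistance in mammalian cells.

The open reading frame begins with a short fragment of the bacteriophage lambda N protein, followed by an HA epitope (annotated as a partial match to 3xHA), and then the CNOT1 fragment, which the name gives as residues 4–1317 of isoform 1. The record notes that the insert came from a Kazusa cDNA clone and lacks five amino acids relative to the reference isoform 1 sequence. The lambda N peptide is generally used to bind boxB RNA hairpins, so a fusion of this kind can be tethered to a boxB-containing reporter mRNA, while the HA tag allows detection and immunoprecipitation. The record itself states only mammalian expression as the purpose. The associated publication concerns the docking of the NOT10/NOT11 module onto the NOT1 N-terminal domain, which fits use of this fragment in interaction studies. Several small annotated fragments (HIV-1 LTR, SV40 large T antigen, ble, bGH poly(A)) are probably partial sequence matches rather than functional elements. The depositor sequence may be theoretical.
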