Addgene plasmid #147531: pLNHA-C1-HsNot1iso1_4-1317_S
Purpose: Mammalian Expression of HsNot1iso1_4-1317
Depositing lab: Elisa Izaurralde. Depositing organization: Max Planck Institute for Developmental Biology. Publication: NOT10 and C2orf29/NOT11 form a conserved module of the CCR4-NOT complex that docks onto the NOT1 N-terminal domain. Bawankar P, Loh B, Wohlbold L, Schmidt S, Izaurralde E. RNA Biol. 2013 Feb;10(2):228-44. doi: 10.4161/rna.23018. Epub 2013 Jan 9. PubMed 23303381.
Backbone
  Vector backbone: Unknown
  Vector type: Mammalian Expression
Growth in bacteria
  Bacterial resistance: Kanamycin, 50 μg/mL
  Growth temperature: 37°C
  Growth strain: DH5alpha
  Copy number: High Copy
Gene/Insert
  Gene/Insert name: HsNot1iso1_4-1317 (alt name: CNOT1 cloned from Kazusa clone: ORK10432)
  Species: H. sapiens (human)
  Mutation: Deletion of 5 AA compared to the sequence given by isoform 1 NM_016284.4.
  Entrez Gene: CNOT1 (a.k.a. AD-005, CDC39, HPE12, NOT1, NOT1H, VIBOS)
  Cloning method: Unknown
Terms and licenses: Academic/Nonprofit Terms; Industry Terms: Not Available to Industry
Depositor comments: Plasmids from this collection were made available to the research community and donated after the lab closed. Please note that the sequence provided by the depositing laboratory may be theoretical/predicted or based on Sanger sequencing results. There may be discrepancies between sequencing results obtained by Addgene and the depositor sequence. If an Addgene verified sequence is not available, please contact before placing your order to request that our lab fully sequence the plasmid.
How to cite: pLNHA-C1-HsNot1iso1_4-1317_S was a gift from Elisa Izaurralde (Addgene plasmid # 147531 ; http://n2t.net/addgene:147531 ; RRID:Addgene_147531)
